>Addgene plasmid #48428 | pFUSB4_ATTA | depositor full sequence | sequence record 70128 | Full Sequence
ATGTTTTCCCAGTCACGACGTTGTAAAACGACGGCCAGTCTTAAGCGTCTCATGGCCTGACCCCGGACCA
AGTGGTGGCCTATCGCCAGCAACATTGGCGGCAAGCAAGCGCTCGAAACGGTGCAGCGGCTGTTGCCGGT
GCTGTGCCAGGACCATGGCCTGACCCCGGACCAAGTGGTGGCTATCGCCAGCAACGGTGGCGGCAAGCAA
GCGCTCGAAACGGTGCAGCGGCTGTTGCCGGTGCTGTGCCAGGACCATGGCCTGACCCCGGACCAAGTGG
TGGCTATCGCCAGCAACGGTGGCGGCAAGCAAGCGCTCGAAACGGTGCAGCGGCTGTTGCCGGTGCTGTG
CCAGGACCATGGCCTGACCCCGGACCAAGTGGTGGCTATCGCCAGCAACATTGGCGGCAAGCAAGCGCTC
GAAACGGTGCAGCGGCTGTTGCCGGTGCTGTGCCAGGACCATGGCCTGACCCCGGACCAAGTGGTGGCTA
TCGAGACGTCTAGACCAGCCAGGACAGAAATGCCTCGACTTCGCTGCTACCCAAGGTTGCCGGGTGACGC
ACACCGTGGAAACGGATGAAGGCACGAACCCAGTGGACATAAGCCTGTTCGGTTCGTAAGCTGTAATGCA
AGTAGCGTATGCGCTCACGCAACTGGTCCAGAACCTTGACCGAACGCAGCGGTGGTAACGGCGCAGTGGC
GGTTTTCATGGCTTGTTATGACTGTTTTTTTGGGGTACAGTCTATGCCTCGGGCATCCAAGCAGCAAGCG
CGTTACGCCGTGGGTCGATGTTTGATGTTATGGAGCAGCAACGATGTTACGCAGCAGGGCAGTCGCCCTA
AAACAAAGTTAAACATTATGAGGGAAGCGGTGATCGCCGAAGTATCGACTCAACTATCAGAGGTAGTTGG
CGTCATCGAGCGCCATCTCGAACCGACGTTGCTGGCCGTACATTTGTACGGCTCCGCAGTGGATGGCGGC
CTGAAGCCACACAGTGATATTGATTTGCTGGTTACGGTGACCGTAAGGCTTGATGAAACAACGCGGCGAG
CTTTGATCAACGACCTTTTGGAAACTTCGGCTTCCCCTGGAGAGAGCGAGATTCTCCGCGCTGTAGAAGT
CACCATTGTTGTGCACGACGACATCATTCCGTGGCGTTATCCAGCTAAGCGCGAACTGCAATTTGGAGAA
TGGCAGCGCAATGACATTCTTGCAGGTATCTTCGAGCCAGCCACGATCGACATTGATCTGGCTATCTTGC
TGACAAAAGCAAGAGAACATAGCGTTGCCTTGGTAGGTCCAGCGGCGGAGGAACTCTTTGATCCGGTTCC
TGAACAGGATCTATTTGAGGCGCTAAATGAAACCTTAACGCTATGGAACTCGCCGCCCGACTGGGCTGGC
GATGAGCGAAATGTAGTGCTTACGTTGTCCCGCATTTGGTACAGCGCAGTAACCGGCAAAATCGCGCCGA
AGGATGTCGCTGCCGACTGGGCAATGGAGCGCCTGCCGGCCCAGTATCAGCCCGTCATACTTGAAGCTAG
ACAGGCTTATCTTGGACAAGAAGAAGATCGCTTGGCCTCGCGCGCAGATCAGTTGGAAGAATTTGTCCAC
TACGTGAAAGGCGAGATCACCAAGGTAGTCGGCAAATAACCCTCGAGCCACCCATGACCAAAATCCCTTA
ACGTGAGTTACGCGTCGTTCCACTGAGCGTCAGACCCCGTAGAAAAGATCAAAGGATCTTCTTGAGATCC
TTTTTTTCTGCGCGTAATCTGCTGCTTGCAAACAAAAAAACCACCGCTACCAGCGGTGGTTTGTTTGCCG
GATCAAGAGCTACCAACTCTTTTTCCGAAGGTAACTGGCTTCAGCAGAGCGCAGATACCAAATACTGTCC
TTCTAGTGTAGCCGTAGTTAGGCCACCACTTCAAGAACTCTGTAGCACCGCCTACATACCTCGCTCTGCT
AATCCTGTTACCAGTGGCTGCTGCCAGTGGCGATAAGTCGTGTCTTACCGGGTTGGACTCAAGACGATAG
TTACCGGATAAGGCGCAGCGGTCGGGCTGAACGGGGGGTTCGTGCACACAGCCCAGCTTGGAGCGAACGA
CCTACACCGAACTGAGATACCTACAGCGTGAGCATTGAGAAAGCGCCACGCTTCCCGAAGGGAGAAAGGC
GGACAGGTATCCGGTAAGCGGCAGGGTCGGAACAGGAGAGCGCACGAGGGAGCTTCCAGGGGGAAACGCC
TGGTATCTTTATAGTCCTGTCGGGTTTCGCCACCTCTGACTTGAGCGTCGATTTTTGTGATGCTCGTCAG
GGGGGCGGAGCCTATGGAAAAACGCCAGCAACGCGGCCTTTTTACGGTTCCTGGCCTTTTGCTGGCCTTT
TGCTCACATGTTCTTTCCTGCGTTATCCCCTGATTCTGTGGATAACCGTATTACCGCCTTTGAGTGAGCT
GATACCGCTCGCCGCAGCCGAACGACCGAGCGCAGCGAGTCAGTGAGCGAGGAAGCGGAAGAGCGCCCAA
TACGCAAACCGCCTCTCCCCGCGCGTTGGCCGATTCATTAATGCAGCTGGCACGACAGGTTTCCCGACTG
GAAAGCGGGCAGTGAGCGCAACGCAATTAATACGCGTACCGCTAGCCAGGAAGAGTTTGTAGAAACGCAA
AAAGGCCATCCGTCAGGATGGCCTTCTGCTTAGTTTGATGCCTGGCAGTTTATGGCGGGCGTCCTGCCCG
CCACCCTCCGGGCCGTTGCTTCACAACGTTCAAATCCGCTCCCGGCGGATTTGTCCTACTCAGGAGAGCG
TTCACCGACAAACAACAGATAAAACGAAAGGCCCAGTCTTCCGACTGAGCCTTTCGTTTTATTTGATGCC
TGGCAGTTCCCTACTCTCGCGTTAACGCTAGCATGG
Features (pLannotate 1.2.2; 8 found; start..end, strand, type, name):
      3..39      -  CDS            lacZα (fragment): LacZα fragment of β-galactosidase; lacZ fragment
    596..619     +  promoter       Pc promoter (fragment): intI1 (promoter lies within the coding sequence); class 1 integron promoter
    795..851     +  CDS            GmR (fragment): gentamycin acetyltransferase; aacC1; confers resistance to gentamycin
    858..1649    +  CDS            SmR: aminoglycoside adenylyltransferase (Murphy, 1985); aadA; confers resistance to spectinomycin and streptomycin
   1742..2330    +  rep_origin     ori: high-copy-number ColE1/pMB1/pBR322/pUC origin of replication
   2513..2605    +  CDS            lacI (fragment): lac repressor; lacI; The lac repressor binds to the lac operator to inhibit transcription in E. coli. This inhibition can be relieved by adding lactose or isopropyl-β-D-thiogalactopyranoside (IPTG).
   2660..2687    -  terminator     rrnB T2 terminator: transcription terminator T2 from the E. coli rrnB gene
   2819..2862    +  terminator     rrnB T1 terminator: Escherichia coli rrnB; transcription terminator T1 from the E. coli rrnB gene
