[The description below was written by a language model from this plasmid's Addgene catalogue record and pLannotate feature annotations shown in this document.]
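Description:
pFUSB4_ATTA is a small (about 2.9 kb) intermediate array plasmid for Golden Gate assembly of TALENs, built in the pFUS_B4 backbone. It carries a pre-assembled synthetic block of four TAL effector repeats with the repeat-variable diresidues NI NG NG NI. Under the standard TALE code (NI reads A, NG reads T), this block recognises the DNA sequence ATTA, which gives the plasmid its name. The depositor notes that it was made by Golden Gate cloning.

The plasmid is propagated in E. coli from a high-copy ColE1/pUC-type origin. Selection uses spectinomycin, conferred by the aadA aminoglycoside adenylyltransferase gene (SmR). This gene lies downstream of a class 1 integron Pc promoter fragment and a remnant of a gentamicin acetyltransferase gene. Other annotated features are short lacZα and lacI fragments and the rrnB T1 and T2 terminators. The lacZα remnant is consistent with a blue/white screening cassette having been replaced by the repeat array, although the record does not say so. The automated feature table does not annotate the TAL repeats themselves, which presumably occupy the unannotated region near the lacZα fragment.

Although catalogued under mammalian expression and TALEN vector types, the feature table shows no eukaryotic promoter, nuclease domain or polyadenylation signal. The plasmid therefore looks like a cloning module rather than an expression construct. The associated publication describes a simplified 15-RVD GoldyTALEN design for in vivo genome engineering. Pre-made four-repeat modules such as this one would typically be combined with other repeat arrays and a final half repeat in a second Golden Gate reaction, placing them in a TALEN scaffold vector to complete a custom DNA-binding domain.
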