Addgene plasmid #48428: pFUSB4_ATTA
Depositing lab: Stephen Ekker. Depositing organization: Mayo Foundation for Medical Education and Research. Publication: High Efficiency In Vivo Genome Engineering with a Simplified 15-RVD GoldyTALEN Design. Ma AC, Lee HB, Clark KJ, Ekker SC. PLoS One. 2013 May 29;8(5):e65259. doi: 10.1371/journal.pone.0065259. Print 2013. PubMed 23734242.
Backbone
  Vector backbone: pFUS_B4
  Vector type: Mammalian Expression, TALEN
Growth in bacteria
  Bacterial resistance: Spectinomycin, 50 μg/mL
  Growth temperature: 37°C
  Growth strain: Top10
  Copy number: Unknown
Gene/Insert
  Gene/Insert name: RVD sequence: NI NG NG NI
  Species: Synthetic
  Cloning method: Unknown
  Sequencing primers: 5′ ttgatgcctggcagttccct; 3′ cgaaccgaacaggcttatgt
Terms and licenses: Academic/Nonprofit Terms; Industry Terms: Not Available to Industry
Depositor comments: Plasmid was created using Golden Gate cloning.
How to cite: pFUSB4_ATTA was a gift from Stephen Ekker (Addgene plasmid # 48428 ; http://n2t.net/addgene:48428 ; RRID:Addgene_48428)
