>Addgene plasmid #48428 | pFUSB4_ATTA | addgene partial sequence | sequence record 70765 | pCR8_F1 5'-ttgatgcctggcagttccct-3'
TCACGACGTTGTAAAACGACGGCCAGTCTTAAGCGTCTCATGGCCTGACCCCGGACCAAGTGGTGGCTAT
CGCCAGCAACATTGGCGGCAAGCAAGCGCTCGAAACGGTGCAGCGGCTGTTGCCGGTGCTGTGCCAGGAC
CATGGCCTGACCCCGGACCAAGTGGTGGCTATCGCCAGCAACGGTGGCGGCAAGCAAGCGCTCGAAACGG
TGCAGCGGCTGTTGCCGGTGCTGTGCCAGGACCATGGCCTGACCCCGGACCAAGTGGTGGCTATCGCCAG
CAACGGTGGCGGCAAGCAAGCGCTCGAAACGGTGCAGCGGCTGTTGCCGGTGCTGTGCCAGGACCATGGC
CTGACCCCGGACCAAGTGGTGGCTATCGCCAGCAACATTGGCGGCAAGCAAGCGCTCGAAACGGTGCAGC
GGCTGTTGCCGGTGCTGTGCCAGGACCATGGCCTGACCCCGGACCAAGTGGTGGCTATCGAGACGTCTAG
ACCAGCCAGGACAGAAATGCCTCGACTTCGCTGCTACCCAAGGTTGCCGGGTGACGCACACCGTGGAAAC
GGATGAAGGCACGAACCCAGTGGACATAAGCCTGTTCGGTTCGTAAGCTGTAATGCAAGTAGCGTATGCG
CTCACGCAACTGGTCCAGAACCTTGACCGAACGCAGCGGTGGTAACGGCGCAGTGGCGGTTTTCATGGCT
TGTTATGACTGTTTTTTTGGGGTACAGTCTATGCCTCGGGCATCCAAGCAGCAAGCGCGTTACGCCGTGG
GTCGATGTTTGATGTTATGGAGCAGCAACGATGTTACGCAGCAGGGCAGTCGCCCTAAAACAAAGTTAAA
CATTATGAGGGAAGCGGTGATCGCCGAAGTATCGACTCAACTATCAGA
